>Addgene plasmid #197907 | piggybac-EF1-H2AZ-halo | addgene full sequence | sequence record 386422 | Addgene NGS Result
GGCCTCCACGGCCAATTCCATATGCCAAGGATCTGCGATCGCTCCGGTGCCCGTCAGTGGGCAGAGCGCA
CATCGCCCACAGTCCCCGAGAAGTTGGGGGGAGGGGTCGGCAATTCGCTCCGGTGCCCGTCAGTGGGCAG
AGCGCACATCGCCCACAGTCCCCGAGAAGTTGGGGGGAGGGGTCGGCAATTGAACGGGTGCCTAGAGAAG
GTGGCGCGGGGTAAACTGGGAAAGTGATGTCGTGTACTGGCTCCGCCTTTTTCCCGAGGGTGGGGGAGAA
CCGTATATAAGTGCAGTAGTCGCCGTGAACGTTCTTTTTCGCAACGGGTTTGCCGCCAGAACACAGCTGA
AGCTTCGAGGGGCTCGCATCTCTCCTTCACGCGCCCGCCGCCCTACCTGAGGCCGCCATCCACGCCGGTT
GAGTCGCGTTCTGCCGCCTCCCGCCTGTGGTGCCTCCTGAACTGCGTCCGCCGTCTAGGTAAGTTTAAAG
CTCAGGTCGAGACCGGGCCTTTGTCCGGCGCTCCCTTGGAGCCTACCTAGACTCAGCCGGCTCTCCACGC
TTTGCCTGACCCTGCTTGCTCAACTCTACGTCTTTGTTTCGTTTTCTGTTCTGCGCCGTTACAGATCCAA
GCTGTGACCGACGCGTATGGCTGGCGGTAAGGCTGGAAAGGACTCCGGAAAGGCCAAGACAAAGGCGGTT
TCCCGCTCGCAGCGAGCCGGCTTGCAGTTCCCTGTGGGCCGTATTCATCGACACCTGAAATCTAGGACAA
CCAGCCACGGACGTGTGGGCGCGACCGCCGCTGTGTACAGCGCAGCCATCCTGGAGTACCTCACCGCAGA
GCTTGCTATACGTGGAGATGAAGAATTGGATTCTCTGATCAAAGCTACCATTGCTGGTGGTGGTGTCATC
CCACACATCCACAAATCGCTGATCGGGAAGAAAGGACAACAGAAGACTGTTTCCGGTGGCGGCGGATCTG
GCGGTGGTGGGTCCGGAGGAGGCGGTTCGATGGAGGATCTGTACTTTCAGAGCGATAACGATGGATCCGA
AATCGGTACTGGCTTTCCATTCGACCCCCATTATGTGGAAGTCCTGGGCGAGCGCATGCACTACGTCGAT
GTTGGTCCGCGCGATGGCACCCCTGTGCTGTTCCTGCACGGTAACCCGACCTCCTCCTACGTGTGGCGCA
ACATCATCCCGCATGTTGCACCGACCCATCGCTGCATTGCTCCAGACCTGATCGGTATGGGCAAATCCGA
CAAACCAGACCTGGGTTATTTCTTCGACGACCACGTCCGCTTCATGGATGCCTTCATCGAAGCCCTGGGT
CTGGAAGAGGTCGTCCTGGTCATTCACGACTGGGGCTCCGCTCTGGGTTTCCACTGGGCCAAGCGCAATC
CAGAGCGCGTCAAAGGTATTGCATTTATGGAGTTCATCCGCCCTATCCCGACCTGGGACGAATGGCCAGA
ATTTGCCCGCGAGACCTTCCAGGCCTTCCGCACCACCGACGTCGGCCGCAAGCTGATCATCGATCAGAAC
GTTTTTATCGAGGGTACGCTGCCGATGGGTGTCGTCCGCCCGCTGACTGAAGTCGAGATGGACCATTACC
GCGAGCCGTTCCTGAATCCTGTTGACCGCGAGCCACTGTGGCGCTTCCCAAACGAGCTGCCAATCGCCGG
TGAGCCAGCGAACATCGTCGCGCTGGTCGAAGAATACATGGACTGGCTGCACCAGTCCCCTGTCCCGAAG
CTGCTGTTCTGGGGCACCCCAGGCGTTCTGATCCCACCGGCCGAAGCCGCTCGCCTGGCCAAAAGCCTGC
CTAACTGCAAGGCTGTGGACATCGGCCCGGGTCTGAATCTGCTGCAAGAAGACAACCCGGACCTGATCGG
CAGCGAGATCGCGCGCTGGCTGTCTACTCTGGAGATTTCCGGTTAAGAATTCGGCTTCTCGAGGGATTGC
GGCCGCGCCCCTCTCCCTCCCCCCCCCCTAACGTTACTGGCCGAAGCCGCTTGGAATAAGGCCGGTGTGC
GTTTGTCTATATGTTATTTTCCACCATATTGCCGTCTTTTGGCAATGTGAGGGCCCGGAAACCTGGCCCT
GTCTTCTTGACGAGCATTCCTAGGGGTCTTTCCCCTCTCGCCAAAGGAATGCAAGGTCTGTTGAATGTCG
TGAAGGAAGCAGTTCCTCTGGAAGCTTCTTGAAGACAAACAACGTCTGTAGCGACCCTTTGCAGGCAGCG
GAACCCCCCACCTGGCGACAGGTGCCTCTGCGGCCAAAAGCCACGTGTATAAGATACACCTGCAAAGGCG
GCACAACCCCAGTGCCACGTTGTGAGTTGGATAGTTGTGGAAAGAGTCAAATGGCTCTCCTCAAGCGTAT
TCAACAAGGGGCTGAAGGATGCCCAGAAGGTACCCCATTGTATGGGATCTGATCTGGGGCCTCGGTGCAC
ATGCTTTACATGTGTTTAGTCGAGGTTAAAAAAACGTCTAGGCCCCCCGAACCACGGGGACGTGGTTTTC
CTTTGAAAAACACGATAATACCTCCGGAATGATTGAACAAGATGGATTGCACGCAGGTTCTCCGGCCGCT
TGGGTGGAGAGGCTATTCGGCTATGACTGGGCACAACAGACAATCGGCTGCTCTGATGCCGCCGTGTTCC
GGCTGTCAGCGCAGGGGCGCCCGGTTCTTTTTGTCAAGACCGACCTGTCCGGTGCCCTGAATGAACTGCA
GGACGAGGCAGCGCGGCTATCGTGGCTGGCCGCGACGGGCGTTCCTTGCGCAGCTGTGCTCGACGTTGTC
ACTGAAGCGGGAAGGGACTGGCTGCTATTGGGCGAAGTGCCGGGGCAGGATCTCCTGTCATCTCACCTTG
CTCCTGCCGAGAAAGTATCCATCATGGCTGATGCAATGCGGCGGCTGCATACGCTTGATCCGGCTACCTG
CCCATTCGACCACCAAGCGAAACATCGCATCGAGCGAGCACGTACTCGGATGGAAGCCGGTCTTGTCGAT
CAGGATGATCTGGACGAAGAGCATCAGGGGCTCGCGCCAGCCGAACTGTTCGCCAGGCTCAAGGCGCGCA
TGCCCGACGGCGAGGATCTCGTCGTGACCCATGGCGATGCCTGCTTGCCGAATATCATGGTGGAAAATGG
CCGCTTTTCTGGATTCATCGACTGTGGCCGGCTGGGTGTGGCGGACCGCTATCAGGACATAGCGTTGGCT
ACCCGTGATATTGCTGAAGAGCTTGGCGGCGAATGGGCTGACCGCTTCCTCGTGCTTTACGGTATCGCCG
CTCCCGATTCGCAGCGCATCGCCTTCTATCGCCTTCTTGACGAGTTCTTCTGAGTCGACAATCAACCTCT
GGATTACAAAATTTGTGAAAGATTGACTGGTATTCTTAACTATGTTGCTCCTTTTACGCTATGTGGATAC
GCTGCTTTAATGCCTTTGTATCATGCGTTAACTAAACTTGTTTATTGCAGCTTATAATGGTTACAAATAA
AGCAATAGCATCACAAATTTCACAAATAAAGCATTTTTTTCACTGCATTCTAGTTGTGGTTTGTCCAAAC
TCATCAATGTATCTTATCATGTCTGGAATTGACTCAAATGATGTCAATTAGTCTATCAGAAGCTCATCTG
GTCTCCCTTCCGGGGGACAAGACATCCCTGTTTAATATTTAAACAGCAGTGTTCCCAAACTGGGTTCTTA
TATCCCTTGCTCTGGTCAACCAGGTTGCAGGGTTTCCTGTCCTCACAGGAACGAAGTCCCTAAAGAAACA
GTGGCAGCCAGGTTTAGCCCCGGAATTGACTGGATTCCTTTTTTAGGGCCCATTGGTATGGCTTTTTCCC
CGTATCCCCCCAGGTGTCTGCAGGCTCAAAGAGCAGCGAGAAGCGTTCAGAGGAAAGCGATCCCGTGCCA
CCTTCCCCGTGCCCGGGCTGTCCCCGCACGCTGCCGGCTCGGGGATGCGGGGGGAGCGCCGGACCGGAGC
GGAGCCCCGGGCGGCTCGCTGCTGCCCCCTAGCGGGGGAGGGACGTAATTACATCCCTGGGGGCTTTGGG
GGGGGGCTGTCCCTGATATCTATAACAAGAAAATATATATATAATAAGTTATCACGTAAGTAGAACATGA
AATAACAATATAATTATCGTATGAGTTAAATCTTAAAAGTCACGTAAAAGATAATCATGCGTCATTTTGA
CTCACGCGGTCGTTATAGTTCAAAATCAGTGACACTTACCGCATTGACAAGCACGCCTCACGGGAGCTCC
AAGCGGCGACTGAGATGTCCTAAATGCACAGCGACGGATTCGCGCTATTTAGAAAGAGAGAGCAATATTT
CAAGAATGCATGCGTCAATTTTACGCAGACTATCTTTCTAGGGTTAATCTAGCTGCATCAGGATCATATC
GTCGGGTCTTTTTTCCGGCTCAGTCATCGCCCAAGCTGGCGCTATCTGGGCATCGGGGAGGAAGAAGCCC
GTGCCTTTTCCCGCGAGGTTGAAGCGGCATGGAAAGAGTTTGCCGAGGATGACTGCTGCTGCATTGACGT
TGAGCGAAAACGCACGTTTACCATGATGATTCGGGAAGGTGTGGCCATGCACGCCTTTAACGGTGAACTG
TTCGTTCAGGCCACCTGGGATACCAGTTCGTCGCGGCTTTTCCGGACACAGTTCCGGATGGTCAGCCCGA
AGCGCATCAGCAACCCGAACAATACCGGCGACAGCCGGAACTGCCGTGCCGGTGTGCAGATTAATGACAG
CGGTGCGGCGCTGGGATATTACGTCAGCGAGGACGGGTATCCTGGCTGGATGCCGCAGAAATGGACATGG
ATACCCCGTGAGTTACCCGGCGGGCGCGCTTGGCGTAATCATGGTCATAGCTGTTTCCTGTGTGAAATTG
TTATCCGCTCACAATTCCACACAACATACGAGCCGGAAGCATAAAGTGTAAAGCCTGGGGTGCCTAATGA
GTGAGCTAACTCACATTAATTGCGTTGCGCTCACTGCCCGCTTTCCAGTCGGGAAACCTGTCGTGCCAGC
TGCATTAATGAATCGGCCAACGCGCGGGGAGAGGCGGTTTGCGTATTGGGCGCTCTTCCGCTTCCTCGCT
CACTGACTCGCTGCGCTCGGTCGTTCGGCTGCGGCGAGCGGTATCAGCTCACTCAAAGGCGGTAATACGG
TTATCCACAGAATCAGGGGATAACGCAGGAAAGAACATGTGAGCAAAAGGCCAGCAAAAGGCCAGGAACC
GTAAAAAGGCCGCGTTGCTGGCGTTTTTCCATAGGCTCCGCCCCCCTGACGAGCATCACAAAAATCGACG
CTCAAGTCAGAGGTGGCGAAACCCGACAGGACTATAAAGATACCAGGCGTTTCCCCCTGGAAGCTCCCTC
GTGCGCTCTCCTGTTCCGACCCTGCCGCTTACCGGATACCTGTCCGCCTTTCTCCCTTCGGGAAGCGTGG
CGCTTTCTCATAGCTCACGCTGTAGGTATCTCAGTTCGGTGTAGGTCGTTCGCTCCAAGCTGGGCTGTGT
GCACGAACCCCCCGTTCAGCCCGACCGCTGCGCCTTATCCGGTAACTATCGTCTTGAGTCCAACCCGGTA
AGACACGACTTATCGCCACTGGCAGCAGCCACTGGTAACAGGATTAGCAGAGCGAGGTATGTAGGCGGTG
CTACAGAGTTCTTGAAGTGGTGGCCTAACTACGGCTACACTAGAAGAACAGTATTTGGTATCTGCGCTCT
GCTGAAGCCAGTTACCTTCGGAAAAAGAGTTGGTAGCTCTTGATCCGGCAAACAAACCACCGCTGGTAGC
GGTGGTTTTTTTGTTTGCAAGCAGCAGATTACGCGCAGAAAAAAAGGATCTCAAGAAGATCCTTTGATCT
TTTCTACGGGGTCTGACGCTCAGTGGAACGAAAACTCACGTTAAGGGATTTTGGTCATGAGATTATCAAA
AAGGATCTTCACCTAGATCCTTTTAAATTAAAAATGAAGTTTTAAATCAATCTAAAGTATATATGAGTAA
ACTTGGTCTGACAGTTACCAATGCTTAATCAGTGAGGCACCTATCTCAGCGATCTGTCTATTTCGTTCAT
CCATAGTTGCCTGACTCCCCGTCGTGTAGATAACTACGATACGGGAGGGCTTACCATCTGGCCCCAGTGC
TGCAATGATACCGCGAGACCCACGCTCACCGGCTCCAGATTTATCAGCAATAAACCAGCCAGCCGGAAGG
GCCGAGCGCAGAAGTGGTCCTGCAACTTTATCCGCCTCCATCCAGTCTATTAATTGTTGCCGGGAAGCTA
GAGTAAGTAGTTCGCCAGTTAATAGTTTGCGCAACGTTGTTGCCATTGCTACAGGCATCGTGGTGTCACG
CTCGTCGTTTGGTATGGCTTCATTCAGCTCCGGTTCCCAACGATCAAGGCGAGTTACATGATCCCCCATG
TTGTGCAAAAAAGCGGTTAGCTCCTTCGGTCCTCCGATCGTTGTCAGAAGTAAGTTGGCCGCAGTGTTAT
CACTCATGGTTATGGCAGCACTGCATAATTCTCTTACTGTCATGCCATCCGTAAGATGCTTTTCTGTGAC
TGGTGAGTACTCAACCAAGTCATTCTGAGAATAGTGTATGCGGCGACCGAGTTGCTCTTGCCCGGCGTCA
ATACGGGATAATACCGCGCCACATAGCAGAACTTTAAAAGTGCTCATCATTGGAAAACGTTCTTCGGGGC
GAAAACTCTCAAGGATCTTACCGCTGTTGAGATCCAGTTCGATGTAACCCACTCGTGCACCCAACTGATC
TTCAGCATCTTTTACTTTCACCAGCGTTTCTGGGTGAGCAAAAACAGGAAGGCAAAATGCCGCAAAAAAG
GGAATAAGGGCGACACGGAAATGTTGAATACTCATACTCTTCCTTTTTCAATATTATTGAAGCATTTATC
AGGGTTATTGTCTCATGAGCGGATACATATTTGAATGTATTTAGAAAAATAAACAAATAGGGGTTCCGCG
CACATTTCCCCGAAAAGTGCCACCTAAATTGTAAGCGTTAATATTTTGTTAAAATTCGCGTTAAATTTTT
GTTAAATCAGCTCATTTTTTAACCAATAGGCCGAAATCGGCAAAATCCCTTATAAATCAAAAGAATAGAC
CGAGATAGGGT
[37 nt withheld, positions 7152-7188]
AAAGAACGTGGACTCCAACGTCAAAGG
[49 nt withheld, positions 7216-7264]
T
[91 nt withheld, positions 7266-7356]
G
[124 nt withheld, positions 7358-7481]
CCCATTCGCCATTCAGGCTGCGCAACTGTTGGGAAGGGCGATCGGTGCGGGCCTCTTCGCTATTACGCCA
GCTGGCGAAAGGGGGATGTGCTGCAAGGCGATTAAGTTGGGTAACGCCAGGGTTTTCCCAGTCACGACGT
TGTAAAACGACGGCCAGTGAGCGCGCCTCGTTCATTCACGTTTTTGAACCCGTGGAGGACGGGCAGACTC
GCGGTGCAAATGTGTTTTACAGCGTGATGGAGCAGATGAAGATGCTCGACACGCTGCAGAACACGCAGCT
AGATTAACCCTAGAAAGATAATCATATTGTGACGTACGTTAAAGATAATCATGTGTAAAATTGACGCATG
TGTTTTATCGGTCTGTATATCGAGGTTTATTTATTAATTTGAATAGATATTAAGTTTTATTATATTTACA
CTTACATACTAATAATAAATTCAACAAACAATTTATTTATGTTTATTTATTTATTAAAAAAAACAAAAAC
TCAAAATTTCTTCTATAAAGTAACAAAACTTTTATGAGGGACAGCCCCCCCCCAAAGCCCCCAGGGATGT
AATTACGTCCCTCCCCCGCTAGGGGGCAGCAGCGAGCCGCCCGGGGCTCCGCTCCGGTCCGGCGCTCCCC
CCGCATCCCCGAGCCGGCAGCGTGCGGGGACAGCCCGGGCACGGGGAAGGTGGCACGGGATCGCTTTCCT
CTGAACGCTTCTCGCTGCTCTTTGAGCCTGCAGACACCTGGGGGGATACGGGGAAAA
Features (pLannotate 1.2.2; 22 found; start..end, strand, type, name):
     59..115     +  promoter       EF-1α core promoter (fragment): core promoter for human elongation factor EF-1α
    135..346     +  promoter       EF-1α core promoter: core promoter for human elongation factor EF-1α
    359..627     +  LTR            5' LTR (truncated): truncated 5' long terminal repeat (LTR) from human T-cell leukemia virus (HTLV) type 1
    647..961     +  CDS            H2AZ1 (fragment): H2AZ_BOVIN - Also known as H2AZ. Experimental evidence at protein level: Swiss-Prot protein existence level 1. Variant histone H2A which replaces conventional H2A in a subset of nucleosomes. Nucleosomes wrap and compact DNA into chromatin, limiting DNA accessibility to the cellular machineries which require DNA as a template. Histones thereby play a central role in transcription regulation, DNA repair, DNA replication and chromosomal stability. DNA accessibility is regulated via a complex set of post- translational modifications of histones, also called histone code, and nucleosome remodeling.
   1013..1033    +  CDS            TEV site: tobacco etch virus (TEV) protease recognition and cleavage site
   1049..1932    +  CDS            HaloTag® (fragment): modified bacterial dehalogenase that forms covalent bonds with chloroalkane derivatives
   1968..2540    +  misc_feature   IRES: internal ribosome entry site (IRES) of the encephalomyocarditis virus (EMCV)
   2549..3343    +  CDS            NeoR/KanR: aminoglycoside phosphotransferase from Tn5; aph(3')-II (or nptII); confers resistance to neomycin, kanamycin, and G418 (Geneticin®)
   3350..3456    +  misc_feature   WPRE (fragment): woodchuck hepatitis virus posttranscriptional regulatory element
   3465..3586    +  polyA_signal   SV40 poly(A) signal: SV40 polyadenylation signal
   3604..3696    +  ncRNA          G-CSF SLDE: Accession: RF00183 - G-CSF factor stem-loop destabilising element (SLDE)
   4393..4860    +  CDS            B (fragment): PORTL_LAMBD - Experimental evidence at protein level: Swiss-Prot protein existence level 1. Forms the portal vertex of the capsid (PubMed:6228056, PubMed:6232391). This portal plays critical roles in head assembly, genome packaging, neck/tail attachment, and genome ejection (Probable). The portal protein multimerizes as a single ring-shaped homododecamer arranged around a central channel (PubMed:6232391). Binds to the terminase subunits to form the packaging machine (PubMed:7799432). From Escherichia phage lambda (Bacteriophage lambda).
   4898..4914    -  protein_bind   lac operator: The lac repressor binds to the lac operator to inhibit transcription in E. coli. This inhibition can be relieved by adding lactose or isopropyl-β-D-thiogalactopyranoside (IPTG). lac repressor encoded by lacI
   4922..4952    -  promoter       lac promoter: promoter for the E. coli lac operon
   4967..4988    -  protein_bind   CAP binding site: CAP binding activates transcription in the presence of cAMP. E. coli catabolite activator protein
   5001..5093    -  CDS            lacI (fragment): lac repressor; lacI; The lac repressor binds to the lac operator to inhibit transcription in E. coli. This inhibition can be relieved by adding lactose or isopropyl-β-D-thiogalactopyranoside (IPTG).
   5276..5864    -  rep_origin     ori: high-copy-number ColE1/pMB1/pBR322/pUC origin of replication
   6035..6895    -  CDS            AmpR: β-lactamase; bla; confers resistance to ampicillin, carbenicillin, and related antibiotics
   6896..7000    -  promoter       AmpR promoter: bla
   7053..7481    -  rep_origin     f1 ori (sequence partly withheld): f1 bacteriophage origin of replication; arrow indicates direction of (+) strand synthesis
   7486..7641    -  CDS            lacZα (fragment): LacZα fragment of β-galactosidase; lacZ fragment
   7643..7762    +  CDS            B (fragment): PORTL_LAMBD - Experimental evidence at protein level: Swiss-Prot protein existence level 1. Forms the portal vertex of the capsid (PubMed:6228056, PubMed:6232391). This portal plays critical roles in head assembly, genome packaging, neck/tail attachment, and genome ejection (Probable). The portal protein multimerizes as a single ring-shaped homododecamer arranged around a central channel (PubMed:6232391). Binds to the terminase subunits to form the packaging machine (PubMed:7799432). From Escherichia phage lambda (Bacteriophage lambda).
