[The description below was written by a language model from this plasmid's Addgene catalogue record and pLannotate feature annotations shown in this document.]
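Description:
piggybac-EF1-H2AZ-halo is a mammalian expression plasmid of about 8.2 kb, built on a pBR322-type synthetic backbone, for expressing a HaloTag-labelled histone variant. It is propagated in E. coli through a high-copy ColE1/pUC-type origin with ampicillin resistance (AmpR). The backbone also carries an f1 origin and remnants of lac promoter/operator, lacI and lacZα sequences. The name indicates a piggyBac transposon vector, which would allow transposase-mediated genomic integration. However, the automated annotation does not call any piggyBac terminal repeats, so their positions cannot be confirmed from the feature table. Two short regions flanking the cassette are annotated as fragments of a phage lambda portal protein. These are most likely incidental matches.

The payload is a single bicistronic transcription unit. A composite promoter combines the human EF-1α core promoter with a truncated HTLV-1 5′ LTR segment. It drives a 315 bp mouse H2az2 (H2A.Z2) coding fragment, which the annotation tool matched to the closely related H2AZ1. This fragment is followed by a TEV protease cleavage site and a C-terminal HaloTag. Downstream, an EMCV IRES directs translation of NeoR/KanR from the same transcript, so G418 selection enriches for cells that express the fusion. A partial WPRE and an SV40 polyadenylation signal complete the cassette.

HaloTag forms a covalent bond with chloroalkane-conjugated ligands, including bright cell-permeable fluorescent dyes. This lets H2A.Z-containing nucleosomes be sparsely labelled in live cells. The stated purpose of the construct is single-particle tracking of H2AZ.
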