Addgene plasmid #197907: piggybac-EF1-H2AZ-halo
Purpose: single-particle tracking for H2AZ
Depositing lab: James Zhe Liu. Depositing organization: HHMI, Janelia Research Campus. Publication: Spatial organization of the 3D genome encodes gene co-expression programs in single cells. Dong P, Zhang S, Xie L, Wang L, Lemire AL, Lander AD, Chang HY, Liu ZJ. bioRxiv 2022.10.26.513917 10.1101/2022.10.26.513917.
Backbone
  Vector backbone: pBR322
  Backbone manufacturer: synthetic
  Backbone size w/o insert (bp): 7802
  Total vector size (bp): 8238
  Vector type: Mammalian Expression
  Selectable markers: Neomycin (select with G418)
Growth in bacteria
  Bacterial resistance: Ampicillin, 100 μg/mL
  Growth temperature: 37°C
  Growth strain: DH5alpha
  Copy number: High Copy
Gene/Insert
  Gene/Insert name: H2az2
  Species: M. musculus (mouse)
  Insert size (bp): 315
  Entrez Gene: H2az2 (a.k.a. C530002L11Rik, H2A.Z2, H2a.z-2, H2afv, H2av, Tg(Wnt1-cre)11Rth, Wnt1-Cre, Wnt1::Cre, Wnt1cre)
  Promoter: EF1
  Tag / fusion protein: Halotag (C terminal on insert)
  Cloning method: Restriction Enzyme; 5′ cloning site Mlu1 (not destroyed); 3′ cloning site BamH1 (not destroyed)
  Sequencing primers: 5′ tttgcctgaccctgcttgc
Terms and licenses: Academic/Nonprofit Terms; Industry Terms: Not Available to Industry
Depositor comments: Please visit https://www.biorxiv.org/content/10.1101/2022.10.26.513917v1 for bioRxiv preprint.
How to cite: piggybac-EF1-H2AZ-halo was a gift from James Zhe Liu (Addgene plasmid # 197907 ; http://n2t.net/addgene:197907 ; RRID:Addgene_197907)
